Addgene plasmid #214648: pGL4_EGR1p-BC0143-luc2
Purpose: barcoded assay, MAPK sensor
Depositing lab: Michael Wehr. Depositing organization: Systasy Bioscience GmbH. Publication: Protocol for identifying properties of ERBB receptor antagonists using the barcoded ERBBprofiler assay. Popovic L, Rossner MJ, Wehr MC. STAR Protoc. 2024 Apr 16;5(2):102987. doi: 10.1016/j.xpro.2024.102987. PubMed 38635397.
Backbone
  Vector backbone: pGL4
  Vector type: Mammalian Expression, Luciferase
Growth in bacteria
  Bacterial resistance: Ampicillin, 100 μg/mL
  Growth temperature: 37°C
  Growth strain: DH5alpha
  Copy number: High Copy
Gene/Insert
  Gene/Insert name: EGR1 promoter with barcode 0143
  Species: Synthetic
  Cloning method: Gateway Cloning
Terms and licenses: Academic/Nonprofit Terms; Industry Terms: Not Available to Industry
How to cite: pGL4_EGR1p-BC0143-luc2 was a gift from Michael Wehr (Addgene plasmid # 214648 ; http://n2t.net/addgene:214648 ; RRID:Addgene_214648)
