[The description below was written by a language model from this plasmid's Addgene catalogue record and pLannotate feature annotations shown in this document.]
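Description:
pGL4_EGR1p-BC0143-luc2 is a 7.4 kb mammalian luciferase reporter plasmid built on the pGL4 backbone and described in its record as a MAPK sensor for a barcoded assay. It is propagated in E. coli at high copy from a ColE1/pUC-type origin under ampicillin selection (AmpR). It also carries an SV40 enhancer/early promoter driving a hygromycin phosphotransferase gene with a synthetic poly(A) signal, which allows selection in mammalian cells. An upstream synthetic poly(A) signal and an RNA polymerase II transcriptional pause site, standard pGL4 elements, limit read-through transcription into the reporter cassette and so reduce background.

The insert, assembled by Gateway cloning, is a synthetic "EGR1 promoter with barcode 0143". The feature table shows a multi-fragment arrangement bounded by attB1 and attB2, with internal attB4 and attB3 sites. The roughly 1 kb unannotated interval between attB4 and attB3 is the likely location of the EGR1 promoter, although the annotation does not label it. The short segment between attB3 and attB2 contains opposing T3 and T7 promoter sequences, which plausibly flank the barcode and could serve as common priming sites, but the record does not state this. A short moxGFP-like fragment is annotated between attB1 and attB4, and its role is not explained.

Downstream lies the luc2 firefly luciferase coding sequence fused to hCL1 and hPEST degradation signals, followed by an SV40 poly(A) signal. The destabilised reporter turns over quickly and tracks changes in promoter activity. EGR1 is an immediate-early gene induced by MAPK/ERK signalling, so pathway activation should raise both luciferase output and barcode-containing transcripts. This permits multiplexed readouts, as in the associated ERBB receptor antagonist profiling assay.
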