Features (pLannotate 1.2.2; 21 found; start..end, strand, type, name):
     47..71      +  protein_bind   attB1: mutant version of attB; recombination site for the Gateway® BP reaction BP Clonase™
     72..290     +  CDS            moxGFP (fragment): moxGFP is a basic (constitutively fluorescent) green fluorescent protein published in 2015, derived from Aequorea victoria. It is reported to be a rapidly-maturing monomer.
    272..292     -  protein_bind   attB4: mutant version of attB; core recombination site for the Gateway® BP reaction BP Clonase™
   1249..1269    +  protein_bind   attB3: mutant version of attB; core recombination site for the Gateway® BP reaction BP Clonase™
   1296..1314    +  promoter       T3 promoter: promoter for bacteriophage T3 RNA polymerase
   1378..1396    -  promoter       T7 promoter: promoter for bacteriophage T7 RNA polymerase
   1423..1443    -  protein_bind   attB2: mutant version of attB; core recombination site for the Gateway® BP reaction BP Clonase™
   1508..3160    +  CDS            luciferase: firefly luciferase synthetic luc2 version of the luciferase gene
   3164..3211    +  CDS            hCL1: non-ORF yeast peptide conferring ubiquitin-dependent degradation human codon-optimized
   3218..3334    +  CDS            hPEST: PEST degradation sequence from mouse ornithine decarboxylase human codon-optimized
   3383..3504    -  polyA_signal   SV40 poly(A) signal: SV40 polyadenylation signal
   3530..3661    -  CDS            LT_SV40 (fragment): Experimental evidence at protein level: Swiss-Prot protein existence level 1. Isoform 17kT antigen targets host RBL2 for degradation and promotes cell proliferation. Transactivates host cyclin A promoter through its J domain. From Simian virus 40 (SV40).
   3698..4055    +  promoter       SV40 promoter: SV40 enhancer and early promoter
   4086..5123    +  CDS            HygR: hygromycin B phosphotransferase confers resistance to hygromycin
   5147..5195    +  polyA_signal   poly(A) signal: synthetic polyadenylation signal
   5211..5342    +  CDS            TcR (fragment): tetracycline efflux protein; tet; confers resistance to tetracycline
   5522..6110    -  rep_origin     ori: high-copy-number ColE1/pMB1/pBR322/pUC origin of replication
   6310..7170    -  CDS            AmpR: β-lactamase confers resistance to ampicillin, carbenicillin, and related antibiotics
   7171..7212    -  promoter       AmpR promoter (fragment): bla
   7275..7323    +  polyA_signal   poly(A) signal: synthetic polyadenylation signal
   7337..7428    +  misc_feature   pause site: RNA polymerase II transcriptional pause signal from the human α2 globin gene
>Addgene plasmid #214648 | pGL4_EGR1p-BC0143-luc2 | addgene full sequence | sequence record 426600 | Addgene NGS Result
GGCCTAACTGGCCGGTACCTGAGCTCGCTAGCCTCGAGGATATCAAACAAGTTTGTACAAAAAAGCAGGC
TATGGTGAGCAAGGGCGAGGAGCTGTTCACCGGGGTGGTGCCCATCCTGGTCGAGCTGGACGGCGACGTA
AACGGCCACAAGTTCAGCGTGTCCGGCGAGGGCGAGGGCGATGCCACCTACGGCAAGCTGACCCTGAAGT
TCATCTGCACCACCGGCAAGCTGCCCGTGCCCTGGCCCACCCTCGTGACCACCCTGACCTACAACTTTTC
TATACAAAGTTGAGACACCGTGCCATAGATCGAGGCCCGGGGTCAAGGCCCCGCCTCTCCTGGGCGGCCC
CTGCCCAGGCGGGCCCAGCCGCTCCTCCCCCGCACTCCCGGTTCGCTCTCACGGTCCCTGAGGTGGGCGG
GCGGGCCCTGGATGACAGCGATAGAACCCCGGCCCGACTCGCCCTCGCCCCCGCTCTGGGTCTGGGCTTC
CCCAGCCTAGTTCACGCCTAGGAGCCGCCTGAGCAGCCGCGCGCCCAGCGCCACACGCCACGAGCCCTCC
CCGCCTGGGCGTCCCCGGATCCCGCGAGCGCTCGGGCTCCCGGCTTGGAACCAGGGAGGAGGGAGGGAGC
GAGGGAGCAACCAGCTGCGACCCGGAAATGCCATATAAGGAGCAGGAAGGATCCCCCGCCGGAACAACCC
TTATTTGGGCAGCACCTTATTTGGAGTGGCCCGATATGGCCCGGCCGCTTCCGGCTCTGGGAGGAGGGAA
GAAGGCGGAGGGAGGGGCAACGCGGGAACTCCGGAGCTGCGCGGGTCCCGGAGGCCCCGGCGGCGGCTAG
AGCTCTAGGCTTCCCCGAAGCCTGGGCGCCTGGGATGCGGGCGCGGGCGCGGGCCCTAGGGTGCAGGATG
GAGGTGCCGGGCGCTGTCGGATGGGGGGCTTCACGTCGCTCCGGGTCCTCCCGGCCGGTCCTGCCATATT
AGGGCTTCCTGCTTCCCATATATGGCCATGTACGTCACGACGGAGGCGGACCCGTGCCGTTCCAGACCCT
TCAAATAGAGGCGGATCCGGGGAGTCGCGAGAGATCCCAGCGCGCAGAACTTGGGGAGCCGCCGCCGCCA
TCCGCCGCCGCAGCCAGCTTCCGCCGCCGCAGGACCGGCCCCTGCCCCAGCCTCCGCAGCCGCGGCGCGT
CCACGCCCGCCCGCGCCCAGGGCGAGTCGGGGTCGCCGCCTGCACGCTTCTCAGTGTTCAACTTTGTATA
ATAAAGTTGAGCTAGTTGCTAAGTCTGCCGAGTAGAATTAACCCTCACTAAAGGGTAGGTGACACTATAT
CATCTAATCAAATCACATTGAGGCACTACATAATCCTTTCAAAAATCCCTATAGTGAGTCGTATTAGTAG
ACGCGAGTCAATGCATGTACGACAGCTTTCTTGTACAAAGTGGTTCGATATCAAGATCTGGCCTCGGCGG
CCAAGCTTGGCAATCCGGTACTGTTGGTAAAGCCACCATGGAAGATGCCAAAAACATTAAGAAGGGCCCA
GCGCCATTCTACCCACTCGAAGACGGGACCGCCGGCGAGCAGCTGCACAAAGCCATGAAGCGCTACGCCC
TGGTGCCCGGCACCATCGCCTTTACCGACGCACATATCGAGGTGGACATTACCTACGCCGAGTACTTCGA
GATGAGCGTTCGGCTGGCAGAAGCTATGAAGCGCTATGGGCTGAATACAAACCATCGGATCGTGGTGTGC
AGCGAGAATAGCTTGCAGTTCTTCATGCCCGTGTTGGGTGCCCTGTTCATCGGTGTGGCTGTGGCCCCAG
CTAACGACATCTACAACGAGCGCGAGCTGCTGAACAGCATGGGCATCAGCCAGCCCACCGTCGTATTCGT
GAGCAAGAAAGGGCTGCAAAAGATCCTCAACGTGCAAAAGAAGCTACCGATCATACAAAAGATCATCATC
ATGGATAGCAAGACCGACTACCAGGGCTTCCAAAGCATGTACACCTTCGTGACTTCCCATTTGCCACCCG
GCTTCAACGAGTACGACTTCGTGCCCGAGAGCTTCGACCGGGACAAAACCATCGCCCTGATCATGAACAG
TAGTGGCAGTACCGGATTGCCCAAGGGCGTAGCCCTACCGCACCGCACCGCTTGTGTCCGATTCAGTCAT
GCCCGCGACCCCATCTTCGGCAACCAGATCATCCCCGACACCGCTATCCTCAGCGTGGTGCCATTTCACC
ACGGCTTCGGCATGTTCACCACGCTGGGCTACTTGATCTGCGGCTTTCGGGTCGTGCTCATGTACCGCTT
CGAGGAGGAGCTATTCTTGCGCAGCTTGCAAGACTATAAGATTCAATCTGCCCTGCTGGTGCCCACACTA
TTTAGCTTCTTCGCTAAGAGCACTCTCATCGACAAGTACGACCTAAGCAACTTGCACGAGATCGCCAGCG
GCGGGGCGCCGCTCAGCAAGGAGGTAGGTGAGGCCGTGGCCAAACGCTTCCACCTACCAGGCATCCGCCA
GGGCTACGGCCTGACAGAAACAACCAGCGCCATTCTGATCACCCCCGAAGGGGACGACAAGCCTGGCGCA
GTAGGCAAGGTGGTGCCCTTCTTCGAGGCTAAGGTGGTGGACTTGGACACCGGTAAGACACTGGGTGTGA
ACCAGCGCGGCGAGCTGTGCGTCCGTGGCCCCATGATCATGAGCGGCTACGTTAACAACCCCGAGGCTAC
AAACGCTCTCATCGACAAGGACGGCTGGCTGCACAGCGGCGACATCGCCTACTGGGACGAGGACGAGCAC
TTCTTCATCGTGGACCGGCTGAAGAGCCTGATCAAATACAAGGGCTACCAGGTAGCCCCAGCCGAACTGG
AGAGCATCCTGCTGCAACACCCCAACATCTTCGACGCCGGGGTCGCCGGCCTGCCCGACGACGATGCCGG
CGAGCTGCCCGCCGCAGTCGTCGTGCTGGAACACGGTAAAACCATGACCGAGAAGGAGATCGTGGACTAT
GTGGCCAGCCAGGTTACAACCGCCAAGAAGCTGCGCGGTGGTGTTGTGTTCGTGGACGAGGTGCCTAAAG
GACTGACCGGCAAGTTGGACGCCCGCAAGATCCGCGAGATTCTCATTAAGGCCAAGAAGGGCGGCAAGAT
CGCCGTGTAATCTGCTTGCAAGAACTGGTTCAGTAGCTTAAGCCACTTTGTGATCCACCTTAACAGCCAC
GGCTTCCCTCCCGAGGTGGAGGAGCAGGCCGCCGGCACCCTGCCCATGAGCTGCGCCCAGGAGAGCGGCA
TGGATAGACACCCTGCTGCTTGCGCCAGCGCCAGGATCAACGTCTAACTGCAGTCTAGAGTCGGGGCGGC
CGGCCGCTTCGAGCAGACATGATAAGATACATTGATGAGTTTGGACAAACCACAACTAGAATGCAGTGAA
AAAAATGCTTTATTTGTGAAATTTGTGATGCTATTGCTTTATTTGTAACCATTATAAGCTGCAATAAACA
AGTTAACAACAACAATTGCATTCATTTTATGTTTCAGGTTCAGGGGGAGGTGTGGGAGGTTTTTTAAAGC
AAGTAAAACCTCTACAAATGTGGTAAAATCGATAAGGATCCGTTTGCGTATTGGGCGCTCTTCCGCTGAT
CTGCGCAGCACCATGGCCTGAAATAACCTCTGAAAGAGGAACTTGGTTAGCTACCTTCTGAGGCGGAAAG
AACCAGCTGTGGAATGTGTGTCAGTTAGGGTGTGGAAAGTCCCCAGGCTCCCCAGCAGGCAGAAGTATGC
AAAGCATGCATCTCAATTAGTCAGCAACCAGGTGTGGAAAGTCCCCAGGCTCCCCAGCAGGCAGAAGTAT
GCAAAGCATGCATCTCAATTAGTCAGCAACCATAGTCCCGCCCCTAACTCCGCCCATCCCGCCCCTAACT
CCGCCCAGTTCCGCCCATTCTCCGCCCCATGGCTGACTAATTTTTTTTATTTATGCAGAGGCCGAGGCCG
CCTCTGCCTCTGAGCTATTCCAGAAGTAGTGAGGAGGCTTTTTTGGAGGCCTAGGCTTTTGCAAAAAGCT
CGATTCTTCTGACACTAGCGCCACCATGAAGAAGCCCGAACTCACCGCTACCAGCGTTGAAAAATTTCTC
ATCGAGAAGTTCGACAGTGTGAGCGACCTGATGCAGTTGTCGGAGGGCGAAGAGAGCCGAGCCTTCAGCT
TCGATGTCGGCGGACGCGGCTATGTACTGCGGGTGAATAGCTGCGCTGATGGCTTCTACAAAGACCGCTA
CGTGTACCGCCACTTCGCCAGCGCTGCACTACCCATCCCCGAAGTGTTGGACATCGGCGAGTTCAGCGAG
AGCCTGACATACTGCATCAGTAGACGCGCCCAAGGCGTTACTCTCCAAGACCTCCCCGAAACAGAGCTGC
CTGCTGTGTTACAGCCTGTCGCCGAAGCTATGGATGCTATTGCCGCCGCCGACCTCAGTCAAACCAGCGG
CTTCGGCCCATTCGGGCCCCAAGGCATCGGCCAGTACACAACCTGGCGGGATTTCATTTGCGCCATTGCT
GATCCCCATGTCTACCACTGGCAGACCGTGATGGACGACACCGTGTCCGCCAGCGTAGCTCAAGCCCTGG
ACGAACTGATGCTGTGGGCCGAAGACTGTCCCGAGGTGCGCCACCTCGTCCATGCCGACTTCGGCAGCAA
CAACGTCCTGACCGACAACGGCCGCATCACCGCCGTAATCGACTGGTCCGAAGCTATGTTCGGGGACAGT
CAGTACGAGGTGGCCAACATCTTCTTCTGGCGGCCCTGGCTGGCTTGCATGGAGCAGCAGACTCGCTACT
TCGAGCGCCGGCATCCCGAGCTGGCCGGCAGCCCTCGTCTGCGAGCCTACATGCTGCGCATCGGCCTGGA
TCAGCTCTACCAGAGCCTCGTGGACGGCAACTTCGACGATGCTGCCTGGGCTCAAGGCCGCTGCGATGCC
ATCGTCCGCAGCGGGGCCGGCACCGTCGGTCGCACACAAATCGCTCGCCGGAGCGCAGCCGTATGGACCG
ACGGCTGCGTCGAGGTGCTGGCCGACAGCGGCAACCGCCGGCCCAGTACACGACCGCGCGCTAAGGAGGT
AGGTCGAGTTTAAACTCTAGAACCGGTCATGGCCGCAATAAAATATCTTTATTTTCATTACATCTGTGTG
TTGGTTTTTTGTGTGTTCGAACTAGATGCTGTCGACCGATGCCCTTGAGAGCCTTCAACCCAGTCAGCTC
CTTCCGGTGGGCGCGGGGCATGACTATCGTCGCCGCACTTATGACTGTCTTCTTTATCATGCAACTCGTA
GGACAGGTGCCGGCAGCGCTCTTCCGCTTCCTCGCTCACTGACTCGCTGCGCTCGGTCGTTCGGCTGCGG
CGAGCGGTATCAGCTCACTCAAAGGCGGTAATACGGTTATCCACAGAATCAGGGGATAACGCAGGAAAGA
ACATGTGAGCAAAAGGCCAGCAAAAGGCCAGGAACCGTAAAAAGGCCGCGTTGCTGGCGTTTTTCCATAG
GCTCCGCCCCCCTGACGAGCATCACAAAAATCGACGCTCAAGTCAGAGGTGGCGAAACCCGACAGGACTA
TAAAGATACCAGGCGTTTCCCCCTGGAAGCTCCCTCGTGCGCTCTCCTGTTCCGACCCTGCCGCTTACCG
GATACCTGTCCGCCTTTCTCCCTTCGGGAAGCGTGGCGCTTTCTCATAGCTCACGCTGTAGGTATCTCAG
TTCGGTGTAGGTCGTTCGCTCCAAGCTGGGCTGTGTGCACGAACCCCCCGTTCAGCCCGACCGCTGCGCC
TTATCCGGTAACTATCGTCTTGAGTCCAACCCGGTAAGACACGACTTATCGCCACTGGCAGCAGCCACTG
GTAACAGGATTAGCAGAGCGAGGTATGTAGGCGGTGCTACAGAGTTCTTGAAGTGGTGGCCTAACTACGG
CTACACTAGAAGAACAGTATTTGGTATCTGCGCTCTGCTGAAGCCAGTTACCTTCGGAAAAAGAGTTGGT
AGCTCTTGATCCGGCAAACAAACCACCGCTGGTAGCGGTGGTTTTTTTGTTTGCAAGCAGCAGATTACGC
GCAGAAAAAAAGGATCTCAAGAAGATCCTTTGATCTTTTCTACGGGGTCTGACGCTCAGTGGAACGAAAA
CTCACGTTAAGGGATTTTGGTCATGAGATTATCAAAAAGGATCTTCACCTAGATCCTTTTAAATTAAAAA
TGAAGTTTTAAATCAATCTAAAGTATATATGAGTAAACTTGGTCTGACAGCGGCCGCAAATGCTAAACCA
CTGCAGTGGTTACCAGTGCTTGATCAGTGAGGCACCGATCTCAGCGATCTGCCTATTTCGTTCGTCCATA
GTGGCCTGACTCCCCGTCGTGTAGATCACTACGATTCGTGAGGGCTTACCATCAGGCCCCAGCGCAGCAA
TGATGCCGCGAGAGCCGCGTTCACCGGCCCCCGATTTGTCAGCAATGAACCAGCCAGCAGGGAGGGCCGA
GCGAAGAAGTGGTCCTGCTACTTTGTCCGCCTCCATCCAGTCTATGAGCTGCTGTCGTGATGCTAGAGTA
AGAAGTTCGCCAGTGAGTAGTTTCCGAAGAGTTGTGGCCATTGCTACTGGCATCGTGGTATCACGCTCGT
CGTTCGGTATGGCTTCGTTCAACTCTGGTTCCCAGCGGTCAAGCCGGGTCACATGATCACCCATATTATG
AAGAAATGCAGTCAGCTCCTTAGGGCCTCCGATCGTTGTCAGAAGTAAGTTGGCCGCGGTGTTGTCGCTC
ATGGTAATGGCAGCACTACACAATTCTCTTACCGTCATGCCATCCGTAAGATGCTTTTCCGTGACCGGCG
AGTACTCAACCAAGTCGTTTTGTGAGTAGTGTATACGGCGACCAAGCTGCTCTTGCCCGGCGTCTATACG
GGACAACACCGCGCCACATAGCAGTACTTTGAAAGTGCTCATCATCGGGAATCGTTCTTCGGGGCGGAAA
GACTCAAGGATCTTGCCGCTATTGAGATCCAGTTCGATATAGCCCACTCTTGCACCCAGTTGATCTTCAG
CATCTTTTACTTTCACCAGCGTTTCGGGGTGTGCAAAAACAGGCAAGCAAAATGCCGCAAAGAAGGGAAT
GAGTGCGACACGAAAATGTTGGATGCTCATACTCGTCCTTTTTCAATATTATTGAAGCATTTATCAGGGT
TACTAGTACGTCTCTCAAGGATAAGTAAGTAATATTAAGGTACGGGAGGTATTGGACAGGCCGCAATAAA
ATATCTTTATTTTCATTACATCTGTGTGTTGGTTTTTTGTGTGAATCGATAGTACTAACATACGCTCTCC
ATCAAAACAAAACGAAACAAAACAAACTAGCAAAATAGGCTGTCCCCAGTGCAAGTGCAGGTGCCAGAAC
ATTTCTCT
